Addgene plasmid #195819: pENTR223-BFLF1
Purpose: Gateway Entry Clone of Epstein-Barr virus BFLF1
Depositing lab: Eric Johannsen. Depositing organization: Brigham and Women's Hospital. Publication: Epstein-Barr virus and virus human protein interaction maps. Calderwood MA, Venkatesan K, Xing L, Chase MR, Vazquez A, Holthaus AM, Ewence AE, Li N, Hirozane-Kishikawa T, Hill DE, Vidal M, Kieff E, Johannsen E. Proc Natl Acad Sci U S A. 2007 May 1;104(18):7606-11. doi: 10.1073/pnas.0702332104. Epub 2007 Apr 19. PubMed 17446270.
Backbone
  Vector backbone: pENTR223.1
  Backbone manufacturer: Invitrogen
  Backbone size w/o insert (bp): 2875
  Vector type: Gateway Entry Vector
Growth in bacteria
  Bacterial resistance: Spectinomycin, 50 μg/mL
  Growth temperature: 37°C
  Growth strain: DH5alpha
  Copy number: High Copy
Gene/Insert
  Gene/Insert name: BFLF1
  Species: Epstein-Barr virus
  Cloning method: Gateway Cloning
Terms and licenses: Academic/Nonprofit Terms; Industry Terms: Not Available to Industry
How to cite: pENTR223-BFLF1 was a gift from Eric Johannsen (Addgene plasmid # 195819 ; http://n2t.net/addgene:195819 ; RRID:Addgene_195819)
