[The description below was written by a language model from this plasmid's Addgene catalogue record and pLannotate feature annotations shown in this document.]
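Description:
pENTR223-BFLF1 is a Gateway entry clone built on the Invitrogen pENTR223.1 backbone and carrying the BFLF1 open reading frame of Epstein-Barr virus. It is a bacterial shuttle for the ORF, not an expression plasmid. It replicates in E. coli from a high-copy ColE1/pUC-type origin and is selected with spectinomycin through the aadA (SmR) aminoglycoside adenylyltransferase gene. That gene sits downstream of a fragment of a class 1 integron Pc promoter and a remnant of a gentamicin resistance gene. The sequenced record is 4,362 nt.

The insert is annotated by homology as the EBV strain B95-8 UL32-family protein, spanning roughly 1.6 kb. This protein is described as helping to localise newly made capsids to nuclear replication compartments, and so as influencing cleavage and packaging of viral genomic DNA. The ORF is flanked on both sides by attL-type recombination sites in opposite orientations. The annotation tool labels both of them as attL3, so the exact attL variants cannot be assigned with confidence from the table. These sites allow LR Clonase-mediated transfer of BFLF1 into attR-containing destination vectors. rrnB T1 and T2 terminators lie upstream of the cassette and insulate it from read-through transcription. A T7 promoter lies just outside the downstream att site, pointing back toward the insert. Short lacI and lacZα fragments are backbone remnants.

No eukaryotic promoter, tag or reporter is annotated, and any such elements would come from the chosen destination vector. The clone belongs to an EBV ORF collection associated with mapping interactions among viral proteins and between viral and human proteins.
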