Features (pLannotate 1.2.2; 12 found; start..end, strand, type, name):
    121..213     +  CDS            lacI (fragment): lac repressor; lacI; The lac repressor binds to the lac operator to inhibit transcription in E. coli. This inhibition can be relieved by adding lactose or isopropyl-β-D-thiogalactopyranoside (IPTG).
    268..295     -  terminator     rrnB T2 terminator: transcription terminator T2 from the E. coli rrnB gene
    427..470     +  terminator     rrnB T1 terminator: Escherichia coli rrnB; transcription terminator T1 from the E. coli rrnB gene
    517..553     -  CDS            lacZα (fragment): LacZα fragment of β-galactosidase; lacZ fragment
    570..665     +  protein_bind   attL3: mutant version of attL; recombination site for the Gateway® LR reaction LR Clonase™
    668..2242    +  CDS            UL32_EBVB9: Protein inferred from homology: Swiss-Prot protein existence level 3. Plays a role in efficient localization of neo-synthesized capsids to nuclear replication compartments, thereby controlling cleavage and packaging of virus genomic DNA. From Epstein-Barr virus (strain B95-8) (HHV-4) (Human herpesvirus 4).
   2244..2339    -  protein_bind   attL3: mutant version of attL; recombination site for the Gateway® LR reaction LR Clonase™
   2358..2376    -  promoter       T7 promoter: promoter for bacteriophage T7 RNA polymerase
   2566..2589    +  promoter       Pc promoter (fragment): intI1 (promoter lies within the coding sequence); class 1 integron promoter
   2765..2821    +  CDS            GmR (fragment): gentamycin acetyltransferase; aacC1; confers resistance to gentamycin
   2828..3619    +  CDS            SmR: aminoglycoside adenylyltransferase (Murphy, 1985); aadA; confers resistance to spectinomycin and streptomycin
   3712..4300    +  rep_origin     ori: high-copy-number ColE1/pMB1/pBR322/pUC origin of replication
>Addgene plasmid #195819 | pENTR223-BFLF1 | addgene full sequence | sequence record 384863 | Addgene NGS Result
CTTTCCTGCGTTATCCCCTGATTCTGTGGATAACCGTATTACCGCCTTTGAGTGAGCTGATACCGCTCGC
CGCAGCCGAACGACCGAGCGCAGCGAGTCAGTGAGCGAGGAAGCGGAAGAGCGCCCAATACGCAAACCGC
CTCTCCCCGCGCGTTGGCCGATTCATTAATGCAGCTGGCACGACAGGTTTCCCGACTGGAAAGCGGGCAG
TGAGCGCAACGCAATTAATACGCGTACCGCTAGCCAGGAAGAGTTTGTAGAAACGCAAAAAGGCCATCCG
TCAGGATGGCCTTCTGCTTAGTTTGATGCCTGGCAGTTTATGGCGGGCGTCCTGCCCGCCACCCTCCGGG
CCGTTGCTTCACAACGTTCAAATCCGCTCCCGGCGGATTTGTCCTACTCAGGAGAGCGTTCACCGACAAA
CAACAGATAAAACGAAAGGCCCAGTCTTCCGACTGAGCCTTTCGTTTTATTTGATGCCTGGCAGTTCCCT
ACTCTCGCGTTAACGCTAGCATGGATGTTTTCCCAGTCACGACGTTGTAAAACGACGGCCAGTCTTAAGC
TCGGGCCCCAAATAATGATTTTATTTTGACTGATAGTGACCTGTTCGTTGCAACAAATTGATGAGCAATG
CTTTTTTATAATGCCAACTTTGTACAAAAAAGTTGGCATGGCTCACAAAGTCACGAGCGCAAACGAGCCA
AACCCCCTGACCGGAAAAAGACTGTCCAGCTGCCCCCTCACGAGGAGTGGCGTAACAGAGGTGGCACAGA
TCGCGGGCAGAACTCCAAAGATGGAGGACTTTGTGCCCTGGACCGTGGACAATCTGAAAAGCCAGTTCGA
GGCAGTCGGCCTTTTGATGGCCCACTCCTATCTTCCAGCCAACGCGGAAGAAGGCATAGCCTACCCACCA
CTCGTCCACACCTACGAGTCCCTCTCTCCAGCCAGCACCTGCCGAGTTTGTGATCTGCTCGACACCCTGG
TCAATCACTCAGATGCCCCCGTGGCCTTCTTTGAGGACTATGCCCTGCTCTGCTACTACTGTCTAAATGC
CCCACGAGCCTGGATCTCTAGCCTCATCACAGGCATGGACTTTTTACACATCCTGATAAAATACTTCCCC
ATGGCCGGGGGGTTGGATTCCCTCTTCATGCCCTCCAGGATTCTTGCCATTGACATCCAGCTTCACTTTT
ACATTTGCCGGTGCTTCCTCCCTGTGTCCTCTTCTGACATGATTAGAAATGCCAACCTCGGCTACTACAA
ATTGGAGTTTCTGAAATCCATCCTCACCGGCCAGTCCCCGGCCAACTTCTGCTTCAAGTCCATGTGGCCC
AGAACCACCCCCACTTTTCTTACCCTCCCTGGACCCAGAACCTGCAAAGATTCCCAGGATGTCCCAGGGG
ACGTCGGCAGGGGCCTGTACACCGCCCTGTGCTGCCACCTGCCTACCAGAAACCGAGTTCAGCATCCATT
TCTCAGGGCCGAAAAGGGAGGACTCTCTCCTGAAATTACAACCAAGGCCGACTACTGTGGACTACTATTA
GGTACGTGGCAGGGGACGGACCTGCTCGGGGGGCCAGGCCACCATGCTATCGGTTTAAACGCGGAATACA
GCGGCGATGAGCTGGCGGAGTTGGCCCTGGCCATCACCAGACCGGAGGCTGGCGACCATTCGCAGGGCCC
CTGCCTCCTGGCCCCCATGTTTGGACTAAGGCACAAGAATGCCTCACGGACCATCTGCCCACTCTGCGAG
AGCCTCGGGGCCCACCCGGACGCCAAGGACACCCTTGACCGCTTCAAGAGCCTGATTCTTGACTCGTTCG
GCAACAACATCAAAATCCTAGACAGGATCGTGTTCCTCATCAAGACCCAAAACACGCTGCTGGATGTGCC
ATGCCCCAGGCTAAGGGCCTGGCTGCAGATGTGCACCCCGCAAGACTTCCACAAGCACCTGTTCTGCGAC
CCCCTGTGTGCCATCAACCACAGCATCACGAATCCGAGCGTGCTGTTTGGTCAGATTTACCCACCCAGCT
TCCAGGCCTTTAAGGCAGCGCTTGCAGCCGGTCAGAATCTGGAACAGGGGGTCTGTGACTCGTTAATTAC
GCTTGTGTACATATTTAAATCCACACAAGTGGCCAGAGTGGGCAAAACAATCCTCGTGGATGTCACTAAG
GAACTGGACGTGGTCCTGCGCATCCACGGCCTTGACCTGGTACAGTCCTATCAAACTTCCCAGGTCTACG
TGCCAACTTTCTTGTACAAAGTTGGCATTATAAGAAAGCATTGCTTATCAATTTGTTGCAACGAACAGGT
CACTATCAGTCAAAATAAAATCATTATTTGCCATCCAGCTGATATCCCCTATAGTGAGTCGTATTACATG
GTCATAGCTGTTTCCTGGCAGCTCTGGCCCGTGTCTCAAAATCTCTGATGTTACATTGCACAAGATAAAA
ATATATCATCATGCCTCCTCTAGACCAGCCAGGACAGAAATGCCTCGACTTCGCTGCTACCCAAGGTTGC
CGGGTGACGCACACCGTGGAAACGGATGAAGGCACGAACCCAGTGGACATAAGCCTGTTCGGTTCGTAAG
CTGTAATGCAAGTAGCGTATGCGCTCACGCAACTGGTCCAGAACCTTGACCGAACGCAGCGGTGGTAACG
GCGCAGTGGCGGTTTTCATGGCTTGTTATGACTGTTTTTTTGGGGTACAGTCTATGCCTCGGGCATCCAA
GCAGCAAGCGCGTTACGCCGTGGGTCGATGTTTGATGTTATGGAGCAGCAACGATGTTACGCAGCAGGGC
AGTCGCCCTAAAACAAAGTTAAACATTATGAGGGAAGCGGTGATCGCCGAAGTATCGACTCAACTATCAG
AGGTAGTTGGCGTCATCGAGCGCCATCTCGAACCGACGTTGCTGGCCGTACATTTGTACGGCTCCGCAGT
GGATGGCGGCCTGAAGCCACACAGTGATATTGATTTGCTGGTTACGGTGACCGTAAGGCTTGATGAAACA
ACGCGGCGAGCTTTGATCAACGACCTTTTGGAAACTTCGGCTTCCCCTGGAGAGAGCGAGATTCTCCGCG
CTGTAGAAGTCACCATTGTTGTGCACGACGACATCATTCCGTGGCGTTATCCAGCTAAGCGCGAACTGCA
ATTTGGAGAATGGCAGCGCAATGACATTCTTGCAGGTATCTTCGAGCCAGCCACGATCGACATTGATCTG
GCTATCTTGCTGACAAAAGCAAGAGAACATAGCGTTGCCTTGGTAGGTCCAGCGGCGGAGGAACTCTTTG
ATCCGGTTCCTGAACAGGATCTATTTGAGGCGCTAAATGAAACCTTAACGCTATGGAACTCGCCGCCCGA
CTGGGCTGGCGATGAGCGAAATGTAGTGCTTACGTTGTCCCGCATTTGGTACAGCGCAGTAACCGGCAAA
ATCGCGCCGAAGGATGTCGCTGCCGACTGGGCAATGGAGCGCCTGCCGGCCCAGTATCAGCCCGTCATAC
TTGAAGCTAGACAGGCTTATCTTGGACAAGAAGAAGATCGCTTGGCCTCGCGCGCAGATCAGTTGGAAGA
ATTTGTCCACTACGTGAAAGGCGAGATCACCAAGGTAGTCGGCAAATAACCCTCGAGCCACCCATGACCA
AAATCCCTTAACGTGAGTTACGCGTCGTTCCACTGAGCGTCAGACCCCGTAGAAAAGATCAAAGGATCTT
CTTGAGATCCTTTTTTTCTGCGCGTAATCTGCTGCTTGCAAACAAAAAAACCACCGCTACCAGCGGTGGT
TTGTTTGCCGGATCAAGAGCTACCAACTCTTTTTCCGAAGGTAACTGGCTTCAGCAGAGCGCAGATACCA
AATACTGTTCTTCTAGTGTAGCCGTAGTTAGGCCACCACTTCAAGAACTCTGTAGCACCGCCTACATACC
TCGCTCTGCTAATCCTGTTACCAGTGGCTGCTGCCAGTGGCGATAAGTCGTGTCTTACCGGGTTGGACTC
AAGACGATAGTTACCGGATAAGGCGCAGCGGTCGGGCTGAACGGGGGGTTCGTGCACACAGCCCAGCTTG
GAGCGAACGACCTACACCGAACTGAGATACCTACAGCGTGAGCTATGAGAAAGCGCCACGCTTCCCGAAG
GGAGAAAGGCGGACAGGTATCCGGTAAGCGGCAGGGTCGGAACAGGAGAGCGCACGAGGGAGCTTCCAGG
GGGAAACGCCTGGTATCTTTATAGTCCTGTCGGGTTTCGCCACCTCTGACTTGAGCGTCGATTTTTGTGA
TGCTCGTCAGGGGGGCGGAGCCTATGGAAAAACGCCAGCAACGCGGCCTTTTTACGGTTCCTGGCCTTTT
GCTGGCCTTTTGCTCACATGTT
